Addgene plasmid #70307: R777-E023 Hs.CDK4
Purpose: Gateway ORF clone of human CDK4 [NM_000075.3] with stop codon (for native or N-terminal fusions)
Depositing lab: Dominic Esposito. Depositing organization: National Cancer Institute (NCI).
Backbone
  Vector backbone: pDonor-255
  Backbone size w/o insert (bp): 2693
  Vector type: Gateway Entry Clone
Growth in bacteria
  Bacterial resistance: Spectinomycin, 50 μg/mL
  Growth temperature: 37°C
  Growth strain: DH10B
  Copy number: High Copy
Gene/Insert
  Gene/Insert name: CDK4
  Species: H. sapiens (human)
  Insert size (bp): 912
  GenBank ID: NM_000075.3
  Entrez Gene: CDK4 (a.k.a. CMM3, PSK-J3)
  Cloning method: Gateway Cloning
  Sequencing primers: 5′ M13F 23-mer (5'-CCCAGTCACGACGTTGTAAAACG); 3′ attLR 23-mer (5'-TAACATCAGAGATTTTGAGACAC)
Terms and licenses: Academic/Nonprofit Terms; Industry Terms: Not Available to Industry
How to cite: R777-E023 Hs.CDK4 was a gift from Dominic Esposito (Addgene plasmid # 70307 ; http://n2t.net/addgene:70307 ; RRID:Addgene_70307)
