[The description below was written by a language model from this plasmid's Addgene catalogue record and pLannotate feature annotations shown in this document.]
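Description:
R777-E023 Hs.CDK4 is a Gateway entry clone carrying the human CDK4 open reading frame (reference transcript NM_000075.3) in the pDonor-255 backbone. The full plasmid is about 3.6 kb, consisting of a roughly 2.7 kb backbone and a 912 bp insert. It is propagated in E. coli from a high-copy ColE1/pUC-type origin and selected with spectinomycin through the aadA aminoglycoside adenylyltransferase gene (SmR). That gene sits downstream of a class 1 integron Pc promoter fragment and a short remnant of a gentamicin acetyltransferase gene. Small lacZα and lacI fragments are backbone remnants, and rrnB T1 and T2 terminators lie upstream of the cloning region, where they would help insulate the insert from read-through transcription.

The CDK4 coding sequence is flanked by two attL recombination sites, which the automated annotation calls attL3 on the 5′ side and a partial attL2 on the 3′ side. These sites let LR Clonase transfer the ORF directionally into compatible attR-bearing destination vectors. No promoter driving CDK4 is annotated, as expected for an entry clone, so expression depends on the destination vector chosen. The ORF retains its native stop codon, making the clone suitable for untagged expression or for N-terminal fusions, but not for C-terminal tags. CDK4 is the serine/threonine kinase partner of D-type cyclins. It phosphorylates retinoblastoma family proteins to release E2F and drive G1/S progression. The clone therefore serves as a source for building expression constructs to study cell-cycle control or to produce CDK4 protein.
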