Features (pLannotate 1.2.2; 11 found; start..end, strand, type, name):
     18..54      -  CDS            lacZα (fragment): LacZα fragment of β-galactosidase; lacZ fragment
     85..180     +  protein_bind   attL3: mutant version of attL; recombination site for the Gateway® LR reaction LR Clonase™
    186..1094    +  CDS            CDK4: CDK4_HUMAN - Experimental evidence at protein level: Swiss-Prot protein existence level 1. Ser/Thr-kinase component of cyclin D-CDK4 (DC) complexes that phosphorylate and inhibit members of the retinoblastoma (RB) protein family including RB1 and regulate the cell-cycle during G(1)/S transition. Phosphorylation of RB1 allows dissociation of the transcription factor E2F from the RB/E2F complexes and the subsequent transcription of E2F target genes which are responsible for the progression through the G(1) phase. Hypophosphorylates RB1 in early G(1) phase. Cyclin D-CDK4 complexes are major integ
   1102..1195    -  protein_bind   attL2 (fragment): mutant version of attL; recombination site for the Gateway® LR reaction LR Clonase™
   1310..1333    +  promoter       Pc promoter (fragment): intI1 (promoter lies within the coding sequence); class 1 integron promoter
   1509..1565    +  CDS            GmR (fragment): gentamycin acetyltransferase; aacC1; confers resistance to gentamycin
   1572..2363    +  CDS            SmR: aminoglycoside adenylyltransferase (Murphy, 1985); aadA; confers resistance to spectinomycin and streptomycin
   2456..3044    +  rep_origin     ori: high-copy-number ColE1/pMB1/pBR322/pUC origin of replication
   3227..3319    +  CDS            lacI (fragment): lac repressor; lacI; The lac repressor binds to the lac operator to inhibit transcription in E. coli. This inhibition can be relieved by adding lactose or isopropyl-β-D-thiogalactopyranoside (IPTG).
   3374..3401    -  terminator     rrnB T2 terminator: transcription terminator T2 from the E. coli rrnB gene
   3533..3576    +  terminator     rrnB T1 terminator: Escherichia coli rrnB; transcription terminator T1 from the E. coli rrnB gene
>Addgene plasmid #70307 | R777-E023 Hs.CDK4 | depositor full sequence | sequence record 125756 | Full Sequence
TTAACGCTAGCATGGATGTTTTCCCAGTCACGACGTTGTAAAACGACGGCCAGTCTTAAAATTCGAGCTC
GGTCCGAGGATCCGAAATAATGATTTTATTTTGACTGATAGTGACCTGTTCGTTGCAACAAATTGATAAG
CAATGCTTTTTTATAATGCCAACTTTGTACAAAAAAGTTGGCACCATGGCTACCTCTCGATATGAGCCAG
TGGCTGAAATTGGTGTCGGTGCCTATGGGACAGTGTACAAGGCCCGTGATCCCCACAGTGGCCACTTTGT
GGCCCTCAAGAGTGTGAGAGTCCCCAATGGAGGAGGAGGTGGAGGAGGCCTTCCCATCAGCACAGTTCGT
GAGGTGGCTTTACTGAGGCGACTGGAGGCTTTTGAGCATCCCAATGTTGTCCGGCTGATGGACGTCTGTG
CCACATCCCGAACTGACCGGGAGATCAAGGTAACCCTGGTGTTTGAGCATGTAGACCAGGACCTAAGGAC
ATATCTGGACAAGGCACCCCCACCAGGCTTGCCAGCCGAAACGATCAAGGATCTGATGCGCCAGTTTCTA
AGAGGCCTAGATTTCCTTCATGCCAATTGCATCGTTCACCGAGATCTGAAGCCAGAGAACATTCTGGTGA
CAAGTGGTGGAACAGTCAAGCTGGCTGACTTTGGCCTGGCCAGAATCTACAGCTACCAGATGGCACTTAC
ACCCGTGGTTGTTACACTCTGGTACCGAGCTCCCGAAGTTCTTCTGCAGTCCACATATGCAACACCTGTG
GACATGTGGAGTGTTGGCTGTATCTTTGCAGAGATGTTTCGTCGAAAGCCTCTCTTCTGTGGAAACTCTG
AAGCCGACCAGTTGGGCAAAATCTTTGACCTGATTGGGCTGCCTCCAGAGGATGACTGGCCTCGAGATGT
ATCCCTGCCCCGTGGAGCCTTTCCCCCCAGAGGGCCCCGCCCAGTGCAGTCGGTGGTACCTGAGATGGAG
GAGTCGGGAGCACAGCTGCTGCTGGAAATGCTGACTTTTAACCCACACAAGCGAATCTCTGCCTTTCGAG
CTCTGCAGCACTCTTATCTACATAAGGATGAAGGTAATCCGGAGTAATCAACTTTCTTGTACAAAGTTGG
CATTATAGGAAAGCATTGCTTATCAATTTGTTGCAACGAACAGGTCACTATCAGTCAAAATAAAATCATT
ATTTGCATGCAAGCTTAGATCCTCTAGACCAGCCAGGACAGAAATGCCTCGACTTCGCTGCTACCCAAGG
TTGCCGGGTGACGCACACCGTGGAAACGGATGAAGGCACGAACCCAGTGGACATAAGCCTGTTCGGTTCG
TAAGCTGTAATGCAAGTAGCGTATGCGCTCACGCAACTGGTCCAGAACCTTGACCGAACGCAGCGGTGGT
AACGGCGCAGTGGCGGTTTTCATGGCTTGTTATGACTGTTTTTTTGGGGTACAGTCTATGCCTCGGGCAT
CCAAGCAGCAAGCGCGTTACGCCGTGGGTCGATGTTTGATGTTATGGAGCAGCAACGATGTTACGCAGCA
GGGCAGTCGCCCTAAAACAAAGTTAAACATTATGAGGGAAGCGGTGATCGCCGAAGTATCGACTCAACTA
TCAGAGGTAGTTGGCGTCATCGAGCGCCATCTCGAACCGACGTTGCTGGCCGTACATTTGTACGGCTCCG
CAGTGGATGGCGGCCTGAAGCCACACAGTGATATTGATTTGCTGGTTACGGTGACCGTAAGGCTTGATGA
AACAACGCGGCGAGCTTTGATCAACGACCTTTTGGAAACTTCGGCTTCCCCTGGAGAGAGCGAGATTCTC
CGCGCTGTAGAAGTCACCATTGTTGTGCACGACGACATCATTCCGTGGCGTTATCCAGCTAAGCGCGAAC
TGCAATTTGGAGAATGGCAGCGCAATGACATTCTTGCAGGTATCTTCGAGCCAGCCACGATCGACATTGA
TCTGGCTATCTTGCTGACAAAAGCAAGAGAACATAGCGTTGCCTTGGTAGGTCCAGCGGCGGAGGAACTC
TTTGATCCGGTTCCTGAACAGGATCTATTTGAGGCGCTAAATGAAACCTTAACGCTATGGAACTCGCCGC
CCGACTGGGCTGGCGATGAGCGAAATGTAGTGCTTACGTTGTCCCGCATTTGGTACAGCGCAGTAACCGG
CAAAATCGCGCCGAAGGATGTCGCTGCCGACTGGGCAATGGAGCGCCTGCCGGCCCAGTATCAGCCCGTC
ATACTTGAAGCTAGACAGGCTTATCTTGGACAAGAAGAAGATCGCTTGGCCTCGCGCGCAGATCAGTTGG
AAGAATTTGTCCACTACGTGAAAGGCGAGATCACCAAGGTAGTCGGCAAATAACCCTCGAGCCACCCATG
ACCAAAATCCCTTAACGTGAGTTACGCGTCGTTCCACTGAGCGTCAGACCCCGTAGAAAAGATCAAAGGA
TCTTCTTGAGATCCTTTTTTTCTGCGCGTAATCTGCTGCTTGCAAACAAAAAAACCACCGCTACCAGCGG
TGGTTTGTTTGCCGGATCAAGAGCTACCAACTCTTTTTCCGAAGGTAACTGGCTTCAGCAGAGCGCAGAT
ACCAAATACTGTCCTTCTAGTGTAGCCGTAGTTAGGCCACCACTTCAAGAACTCTGTAGCACCGCCTACA
TACCTCGCTCTGCTAATCCTGTTACCAGTGGCTGCTGCCAGTGGCGATAAGTCGTGTCTTACCGGGTTGG
ACTCAAGACGATAGTTACCGGATAAGGCGCAGCGGTCGGGCTGAACGGGGGGTTCGTGCACACAGCCCAG
CTTGGAGCGAACGACCTACACCGAACTGAGATACCTACAGCGTGAGCATTGAGAAAGCGCCACGCTTCCC
GAAGGGAGAAAGGCGGACAGGTATCCGGTAAGCGGCAGGGTCGGAACAGGAGAGCGCACGAGGGAGCTTC
CAGGGGGAAACGCCTGGTATCTTTATAGTCCTGTCGGGTTTCGCCACCTCTGACTTGAGCGTCGATTTTT
GTGATGCTCGTCAGGGGGGCGGAGCCTATGGAAAAACGCCAGCAACGCGGCCTTTTTACGGTTCCTGGCC
TTTTGCTGGCCTTTTGCTCACATGTTCTTTCCTGCGTTATCCCCTGATTCTGTGGATAACCGTATTACCG
CCTTTGAGTGAGCTGATACCGCTCGCCGCAGCCGAACGACCGAGCGCAGCGAGTCAGTGAGCGAGGAAGC
GGAAGAGCGCCCAATACGCAAACCGCCTCTCCCCGCGCGTTGGCCGATTCATTAATGCAGCTGGCACGAC
AGGTTTCCCGACTGGAAAGCGGGCAGTGAGCGCAACGCAATTAATACGCGTACCGCTAGCCAGGAAGAGT
TTGTAGAAACGCAAAAAGGCCATCCGTCAGGATGGCCTTCTGCTTAGTTTGATGCCTGGCAGTTTATGGC
GGGCGTCCTGCCCGCCACCCTCCGGGCCGTTGCTTCACAACGTTCAAATCCGCTCCCGGCGGATTTGTCC
TACTCAGGAGAGCGTTCACCGACAAACAACAGATAAAACGAAAGGCCCAGTCTTCCGACTGAGCCTTTCG
TTTTATTTGATGCCTGGCAGTTCCCTACTCTCGCG
