>Addgene plasmid #70307 | R777-E023 Hs.CDK4 | addgene partial sequence | sequence record 129287 | pCR8_R1 5'-cgaaccgaacaggcttatgt-3'
GTGCGTCACCCGGCAACCTTGGGTAGCAGCGAAGTCGAGGCATTTCTGTCCTGGCTGGTCTAGAGGATCT
AAGCTTGCATGCAAATAATGATTTTATTTTGACTGATAGTGACCTGTTCGTTGCAACAAATTGATAAGCA
ATGCTTTCCTATAATGCCAACTTTGTACAAGAAAGTTGATTACTCCGGATTACCTTCATCCTTATGTAGA
TAAGAGTGCTGCAGAGCTCGAAAGGCAGAGATTCGCTTGTGTGGGTTAAAAGTCAGCATTTCCAGCAGCA
GCTGTGCTCCCGACTCCTCCATCTCAGGTACCACCGACTGCACTGGGCGGGGCCCTCTGGGGGGAAAGGC
TCCACGGGGCAGGGATACATCTCGAGGCCAGTCATCCTCTGGAGGCAGCCCAATCAGGTCAAAGATTTTG
CCCAACTGGTCGGCTTCAGAGTTTCCACAGAAGAGAGGCTTTCGACGAAACATCTCTGCAAAGATACAGC
CAACACTCCACATGTCCACAGGTGTTGCATATGTGGACTGCAGAAGAACTTCGGGAGCTCGGTACCAGAG
TGTAACAACCACGGGTGTAAGTGCCATCTGGTAGCTGTAGATTCTGGCCAGGCCAAAGTCAGCCAGCTTG
ACTGTTCCACCACTTGTCACCAGAATGTTCTCTGGCTTCAGATCTCGGTGAACGATGCAATTGGCATGAA
GGAAATCTAGGCCTCTTAGAAACTGGCGCATCAGATCCTTGATCGTTTCGGCTGGCAAGCCTGGTGGGGG
TGCCTTGTCCAGATATGTCCTTAGGTCCTGGTCTACATGCTCAAACACCAGGGTTACCTTGATCTCCCGG
TCAGTTCGGGATGTGGCACAGACGTCCATCAGCCGGACAACATTGGGATGCTCAAAAGCCTCCAGTCGCC
TCAGTAAAGCCACCTCACGAACTGTGCTGATGGGAAGGC
